Addgene plasmid #164680: pBI-CMV1-mir144[309 nt]~451-CMV2-mir1
Purpose: Express miR-144[309 nt]~451 and miR-1-1 in mammalian cells
Depositing lab: David Bartel. Depositing organization: Whitehead Institute for Biomedical Research. Publication: MicroRNA Clustering Assists Processing of Suboptimal MicroRNA Hairpins through the Action of the ERH Protein. Fang W, Bartel DP. Mol Cell. 2020 Apr 16;78(2):289-302.e6. doi: 10.1016/j.molcel.2020.01.026. PubMed 32302541.
Backbone
  Vector backbone: pBI-CMV1
  Backbone manufacturer: Clontech
  Backbone size w/o insert (bp): 3114
  Vector type: Mammalian Expression
Growth in bacteria
  Bacterial resistance: Ampicillin, 100 μg/mL
  Growth temperature: 37°C
  Growth strain: DH5alpha
  Copy number: Low Copy
Gene/Insert 1
  Gene/Insert name: miR-144[309 nt]~451
  Species: H. sapiens (human)
  Entrez Gene: MIR144 (a.k.a. MIRN144, mir-144)
  Promoter: CMV
  Cloning method: Restriction Enzyme; 5′ cloning site NotI (not destroyed); 3′ cloning site HindIII (not destroyed)
  Sequencing primers: 5′ CAATGGGAGTTTGTTTTGGC
Gene/Insert 2
  Gene/Insert name: miR-1-1
  Species: H. sapiens (human)
  Entrez Gene: MIR1-1 (a.k.a. MIRN1-1, hsa-mir-1-1, miRNA1-1, mir-1-1)
  Promoter: CMV
  Cloning method: Restriction Enzyme; 5′ cloning site BglII (not destroyed); 3′ cloning site PstI (not destroyed)
  Sequencing primers: 5′ TGGGCTATGAACTAATGACC
Terms and licenses: Academic/Nonprofit Terms; Industry Terms: Not Available to Industry
How to cite: pBI-CMV1-mir144[309 nt]~451-CMV2-mir1 was a gift from David Bartel (Addgene plasmid # 164680 ; http://n2t.net/addgene:164680 ; RRID:Addgene_164680)
