[The description below was written by a language model from this plasmid's Addgene catalogue record and pLannotate feature annotations shown in this document.]
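Description:
pBI-CMV1-mir144[309 nt]~451-CMV2-mir1 is a mammalian expression plasmid built on the Clontech pBI-CMV1 bidirectional backbone, which lets two separate transcripts be produced from one plasmid. The sequenced record is 3,876 nt. It is propagated in E. coli using a ColE1/pUC-type origin and selected with ampicillin through the β-lactamase gene and its own promoter. The catalogue lists it as low copy, although the annotated origin is of the type usually described as high copy. No mammalian selection marker is annotated.

The payload consists of two divergent human microRNA expression units arranged around a shared CMV enhancer. In the forward direction, the CMV enhancer and immediate early promoter drive a modified miR-144~451 cluster, cloned between NotI and HindIII. The mir-144 and mir-451 hairpins are annotated separately, and a fragment matching firefly luciferase lies between them. Together with the "[309 nt]" in the name, this suggests the spacing between the two hairpins was altered with heterologous sequence, though the record does not say so explicitly. In the opposite direction, a minimal CMV promoter fragment spanning the plasmid origin drives the miR-1-1 hairpin, cloned between BglII and PstI. Each unit ends in an SV40 polyadenylation signal, and the short large T antigen fragments annotated beside them are part of those SV40-derived terminator regions rather than functional coding sequence.

The stated purpose is co-expression of miR-144[309 nt]~451 and miR-1-1 in mammalian cells. The associated study examines how clustering with a neighbouring hairpin assists processing of suboptimal microRNA hairpins. In that setting miR-1-1 plausibly serves as a co-expressed reference, although the record does not state this.
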