Features (pLannotate 1.2.2; 14 found; start..end, strand, type, name):
     87..390     +  enhancer       CMV enhancer: human cytomegalovirus immediate early enhancer
    391..594     +  promoter       CMV promoter: human cytomegalovirus (CMV) immediate early promoter
    718..795     +  ncRNA          mir-144: Accession: RF00682 - microRNA mir-144
    855..1054    +  CDS            luciferase (fragment): firefly luciferase; luc+; enhanced luc+ version of the luciferase gene
   1106..1177    +  ncRNA          mir-451: Accession: RF00722 - microRNA mir-451
   1262..1345    +  CDS            large T antigen (fragment): large T antigen from SV40 (simian virus 40)
   1368..1449    +  polyA_signal   SV40 poly(A) signal: SV40 polyadenylation signal
   1631..2219    -  rep_origin     ori: high-copy-number ColE1/pMB1/pBR322/pUC origin of replication
   2390..3250    -  CDS            AmpR: β-lactamase; bla; confers resistance to ampicillin, carbenicillin, and related antibiotics
   3251..3355    -  promoter       AmpR promoter: bla
   3388..3469    -  polyA_signal   SV40 poly(A) signal: SV40 polyadenylation signal
   3492..3575    -  CDS            large T antigen (fragment): large T antigen from SV40 (simian virus 40)
   3651..3727    -  ncRNA          mir-1: Accession: RF00103 - mir-1 microRNA precursor family
   3851..9       -  promoter       minimal CMV promoter (fragment) (across the origin): human cytomegalovirus (CMV) immediate early promoter
>Addgene plasmid #164680 | pBI-CMV1-mir144[309 nt]~451-CMV2-mir1 | addgene full sequence | sequence record 328514 | Addgene NGS Result
GTACACGCCACCTCGACATACTCGAGTAGTTATTAATAGTAATCAATTACGGGGTCATTAGTTCATAGCC
CATATATGGAGTTCCGCGTTACATAACTTACGGTAAATGGCCCGCCTGGCTGACCGCCCAACGACCCCCG
CCCATTGACGTCAATAATGACGTATGTTCCCATAGTAACGCCAATAGGGACTTTCCATTGACGTCAATGG
GTGGAGTATTTACGGTAAACTGCCCACTTGGCAGTACATCAAGTGTATCATATGCCAAGTACGCCCCCTA
TTGACGTCAATGACGGTAAATGGCCCGCCTGGCATTATGCCCAGTACATGACCTTATGGGACTTTCCTAC
TTGGCAGTACATCTACGTATTAGTCATCGCTATTACCATGGTGATGCGGTTTTGGCAGTACATCAATGGG
CGTGGATAGCGGTTTGACTCACGGGGATTTCCAAGTCTCCACCCCATTGACGTCAATGGGAGTTTGTTTT
GGCACCAAAATCAACGGGACTTTCCAAAATGTCGTAACAACTCCGCCCCATTGACGCAAATGGGCGGTAG
GCGTGTACGGTGGGAGGTCTATATAAGCAGAGCTGGTTTAGTGAACCGTCAGATCCGCTAGGGATCCTCT
AGTCAGCTGACGCGTGCTAGCGCGGCCGCGTTCTGCCCCCAGCCCCTCACAGTGCTTTTCAAGCCATGCT
TCCTGTGCCCCCAGTGGGGCCCTGGCTGGGATATCATCATATACTGTAAGTTTGCGATGAGACACTACAG
TATAGATGATGTACTAGTCCGGGCACCCCCAGCTCTGGAGCCTGACAAGGAGGACAGGAGAGATGCTGCA
AGCCCAAGGGTACCCTGGAAGATGGAACCGCTGGAGAGCAACTGCATAAGGCTATGAAGAGATACGCCCT
GGTTCCTGGAACAATTGCTTTTACAGATGCACATATCGAGGTGGACATCACTTACGCTGAGTACTTCGAA
ATGTCCGTTCGGTTGGCAGAAGCTATGAAACGATATGGGCTGAATACAAATCACAGAATCGTCGTATGCA
GTGACCTGCAGGAAGCTCTCTGCTCAGCCTGTCACAACCTACTGACTGCCAGGGCACTTGGGAATGGCAA
GGAAACCGTTACCATTACTGAGTTTAGTAATGGTAATGGTTCTCTTGCTATACCCAGAAAACGTGCCAGG
AAGAGAACTCAGGACCCTGAAGCAGACTACTGGAAGGGAGACTCCAAAGCTTGTCGACGATATCTCCAGA
GGATCATAATCAGCCATACCACATTTGTAGAGGTTTTACTTGCTTTAAAAAACCTCCCACACCTCCCCCT
GAACCTGAAACATAAAATGAATGCAATTGTTGTTGTTAACTTGTTTATTGCAGCTTATAATGGTTACAAA
TAAAGCAATAGCATCACAAATTTCACAAATAAAGCATTTTTTTCACTGCCCCGAGCTTCCTCGCTCACTG
ACTCGCTGCGCTCGGTCGTTCGGCTGCGGCGAGCGGTATCAGCTCACTCAAAGGCGGTAATACGGTTATC
CACAGAATCAGGGGATAACGCAGGAAAGAACATGTGAGCAAAAGGCCAGCAAAAGGCCAGGAACCGTAAA
AAGGCCGCGTTGCTGGCGTTTTTCCATAGGCTCCGCCCCCCTGACGAGCATCACAAAAATCGACGCTCAA
GTCAGAGGTGGCGAAACCCGACAGGACTATAAAGATACCAGGCGTTTCCCCCTGGAAGCTCCCTCGTGCG
CTCTCCTGTTCCGACCCTGCCGCTTACCGGATACCTGTCCGCCTTTCTCCCTTCGGGAAGCGTGGCGCTT
TCTCATAGCTCACGCTGTAGGTATCTCAGTTCGGTGTAGGTCGTTCGCTCCAAGCTGGGCTGTGTGCACG
AACCCCCCGTTCAGCCCGACCGCTGCGCCTTATCCGGTAACTATCGTCTTGAGTCCAACCCGGTAAGACA
CGACTTATCGCCACTGGCAGCAGCCACTGGTAACAGGATTAGCAGAGCGAGGTATGTAGGCGGTGCTACA
GAGTTCTTGAAGTGGTGGCCTAACTACGGCTACACTAGAAGAACAGTATTTGGTATCTGCGCTCTGCTGA
AGCCAGTTACCTTCGGAAAAAGAGTTGGTAGCTCTTGATCCGGCAAACAAACCACCGCTGGTAGCGGTGG
TTTTTTTGTTTGCAAGCAGCAGATTACGCGCAGAAAAAAAGGATCTCAAGAAGATCCTTTGATCTTTTCT
ACGGGGTCTGACGCTCAGTGGAACGAAAACTCACGTTAAGGGATTTTGGTCATGAGATTATCAAAAAGGA
TCTTCACCTAGATCCTTTTAAATTAAAAATGAAGTTTTAAATCAATCTAAAGTATATATGAGTAAACTTG
GTCTGACAGTTACCAATGCTTAATCAGTGAGGCACCTATCTCAGCGATCTGTCTATTTCGTTCATCCATA
GTTGCCTGACTCCCCGTCGTGTAGATAACTACGATACGGGAGGGCTTACCATCTGGCCCCAGTGCTGCAA
TGATACCGCGAGACCCACGCTCACCGGCTCCAGATTTATCAGCAATAAACCAGCCAGCCGGAAGGGCCGA
GCGCAGAAGTGGTCCTGCAACTTTATCCGCCTCCATCCAGTCTATTAATTGTTGCCGGGAAGCTAGAGTA
AGTAGTTCGCCAGTTAATAGTTTGCGCAACGTTGTTGCCATTGCTACAGGCATCGTGGTGTCACGCTCGT
CGTTTGGTATGGCTTCATTCAGCTCCGGTTCCCAACGATCAAGGCGAGTTACATGATCCCCCATGTTGTG
CAAAAAAGCGGTTAGCTCCTTCGGTCCTCCGATCGTTGTCAGAAGTAAGTTGGCCGCAGTGTTATCACTC
ATGGTTATGGCAGCACTGCATAATTCTCTTACTGTCATGCCATCCGTAAGATGCTTTTCTGTGACTGGTG
AGTACTCAACCAAGTCATTCTGAGAATAGTGTATGCGGCGACCGAGTTGCTCTTGCCCGGCGTCAACACG
GGATAATACCGCGCCACATAGCAGAACTTTAAAAGTGCTCATCATTGGAAAACGTTCTTCGGGGCGAAAA
CTCTCAAGGATCTTACCGCTGTTGAGATCCAGTTCGATGTAACCCACTCGTGCACCCAACTGATCTTCAG
CATCTTTTACTTTCACCAGCGTTTCTGGGTGAGCAAAAACAGGAAGGCAAAATGCCGCAAAAAAGGGAAT
AAGGGCGACACGGAAATGTTGAATACTCATACTCTTCCTTTTTCAATATTATTGAAGCATTTATCAGGGT
TATTGTCTCATGAGCGGATACATATTTGAATGTATTTAGAAAAATAAACAAATAGGGGTTCCGCGCACAT
TTCCCCGAAAAGTGCCACCTGACGTCGGCAGTGAAAAAAATGCTTTATTTGTGAAATTTGTGATGCTATT
GCTTTATTTGTAACCATTATAAGCTGCAATAAACAAGTTAACAACAACAATTGCATTCATTTTATGTTTC
AGGTTCAGGGGGAGGTGTGGGAGGTTTTTTAAAGCAAGTAAAACCTCTACAAATGTGGTATGGCTGATTA
TGATCCTCTAGACTGCAGGGCTGTCGGCCGCGGCGGCCCCCGTGGTGTGGAGTGCCCCTCAGTGCGGCGA
GAGAGGTCCCGGCCTGAGATACATACTTCTTTACATTCCATAGCTTAGCAGGTCCATATGGGCATATAAA
GAAGTATGTTTCCCAAGCAGGCAGTCTGCATGCAGTTCCAAGACCCCGGGACGCCGCCCCGGTAGAAGCT
GACCCCAGATCTGGGCCCCCGCGGCATATGACCGGTGAATTCTCCAGGCGATCTGACGGTTCACTAAACG
AGCTCTGCTTATATAGGCCTCCCACC
