>Addgene plasmid #164680 | pBI-CMV1-mir144[309 nt]~451-CMV2-mir1 | depositor partial sequence | sequence record 319819 | CAATGGGAGTTTGTTTTGGC
AGCAGAGCTGGTTTAGTGAACCGTCAGATCCGCTAGGGATCCTCTAGTCAGCTGACGCGTGCTAGCGCGG
CCGCGTTCTGCCCCCAGCCCCTCACAGTGCTTTTCAAGCCATGCTTCCTGTGCCCCCAGTGGGGCCCTGG
CTGGGATATCATCATATACTGTAAGTTTGCGATGAGACACTACAGTATAGATGATGTACTAGTCCGGGCA
CCCCCAGCTCTGGAGCCTGACAAGGAGGACAGGAGAGATGCTGCAAGCCCAAGGGTACCCTGGAAGATGG
AACCGCTGGAGAGCAACTGCATAAGGCTATGAAGAGATACGCCCTGGTTCCTGGAACAATTGCTTTTACA
GATGCACATATCGAGGTGGACATCACTTACGCTGAGTACTTCGAAATGTCCGTTCGGTTGGCAGAAGCTA
TGAAACGATATGGGCTGAATACAAATCACAGAATCGTCGTATGCAGTGACCTGCAGGAAGCTCTCTGCTC
AGCCTGTCACAACCTACTGACTGCCAGGGCACTTGGGAATGGCAAGGAAACCGTTACCATTACTGAGTTT
AGTAATGGTAATGGTTCTCTTGCTATACCCAGAAAACGTGCCAGGAAGAGAACTCAGGACCCTGAAGCAG
ACTACTGGAAGGGAGACTCCAAAGCTTGTCGACGATATCTCCAGAGGATCATAATCAGCCATACCACATT
TGTAGAGGTTTTACTTGCTTTAAAAAACCTCCCACACCTCCCCCTGAACCTGAAACATAAAATGAATGCA
ATTGTTGTTGTTAACTTGTTTATTGCAGCTTATAATGGTTACAAATAAAGCAATAGCATCACAAATTTCA
CAAATAAAGCATTTTTTTCACTGCCCCGAGCTTCCTCGC
